Addgene plasmid #12912: DCT.VV.Orf224
Purpose: This plasmid was designed for screening purposes and may contain discrepancies relative to the current canonical GenBank version of the gene.
Depositing lab: Jack Bennink & Jon Yewdell. Depositing organization: National Institute of Allergy and Infectious Diseases (NIAID). Publication: Identification of poxvirus CD8+ T cell determinants to enable rational design and characterization of smallpox vaccines. Tscharke DC, Karupiah G, Zhou J, Palmore T, Irvine KR, Haeryfar SM, Williams S, Sidney J, Sette A, Bennink JR, Yewdell JW. J Exp Med. 2005 January 3; 201(1): 95–104. 10.1084/jem.20041912 PubMed 15623576.
Backbone
  Vector backbone: pcDNA 3.1D V5-His-TOPO
  Backbone manufacturer: Invitrogen
  Backbone size w/o insert (bp): 5514
  Vector type: Mammalian Expression
  Selectable markers: Neomycin (select with G418)
Growth in bacteria
  Bacterial resistance: Ampicillin, 100 μg/mL
  Growth temperature: 37°C
  Growth strain: DH5alpha
  Copy number: High Copy
Gene/Insert
  Gene/Insert name: VV.Orf224 (alt names: IMV protein; VV_WR_153)
  Species: Vaccinia Virus
  Insert size (bp): 234
  GenBank ID: 9791092
  Cloning method: Restriction Enzyme; 5′ cloning site BamHI (not destroyed); 3′ cloning site BamHI (not destroyed)
  Sequencing primers: 5′ Universal T7
Terms and licenses: Academic/Nonprofit Terms; Industry Terms: Not Available to Industry
Depositor comments: Please see the Vaccinia kit page ( https://www.addgene.org/vvorf/ ) for more information. The kit page contains the supplemental VVOrfData spreadsheet, which includes important information about this plasmid. The plasmid and insert names provided here relate only to this library. The name of the ORF (if present) in VACV strain Copenhagen and the name of the ORF (if annotated) in VACV strain WR sequence can be found in VVOrfData spreadsheet. Please note that the amino acid sequence given for each ORF in the spreadsheet may contain some errors. Additionally, changes from the expected sequence may be present in these plasmids. Please see Addgene's quality control sequence and sequencing notes in the VVOrfData spreadsheet before ordering this plasmid.
How to cite: DCT.VV.Orf224 was a gift from Jack Bennink & Jon Yewdell (Addgene plasmid # 12912 ; http://n2t.net/addgene:12912 ; RRID:Addgene_12912)
