[The description below was written by a language model from this plasmid's Addgene catalogue record.]
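Description:
DCT.VV.Orf224 is a mammalian expression plasmid built on the commercial pcDNA 3.1D V5-His-TOPO backbone (about 5.5 kb without insert). It carries a short vaccinia virus open reading frame of 234 bp, listed under the alternative names IMV protein (intracellular mature virion protein) and VV_WR_153. The plasmid is propagated in E. coli as a high-copy vector under ampicillin selection, and it also carries a neomycin resistance marker that allows G418 selection in mammalian cells. The record gives no feature table and does not name the promoter. Vectors of the pcDNA3.1 family normally drive the insert from the CMV immediate-early promoter, with an upstream T7 promoter, which fits the listed T7 sequencing primer. This backbone also offers C-terminal V5 and His tags, but the record does not say whether the ORF is fused in frame to them. The insert is recorded as flanked by intact BamHI sites on both sides.

The construct is one member of a library of individually cloned vaccinia virus ORFs, made for a study that identified poxvirus CD8+ T cell determinants to support the design and characterization of smallpox vaccines. In that kind of work, each plasmid expresses a single viral gene product in transfected cells so that the antigens recognised by T cells can be mapped. The plasmid and insert names are specific to this library rather than standard vaccinia nomenclature. The depositors note that the clones were made for screening and may differ from the canonical GenBank sequence, so the available quality-control sequence data should be checked before relying on the exact coding sequence.
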