>Addgene plasmid #12912 | DCT.VV.Orf224 | addgene partial sequence | sequence record 19301 | T7 5'-TAATACGACTCACTATAGGG-3'
GAGCTCGGATCCGTACCCTTCACCGAATTCCAGCTGACCACCATGGAAGACCTTAACGAGGCAAACTTCT
CACATTTATTGATAAATTTATCTAATAATAAAGATATCGATGCGCAATACGCGTCTACATTATCCGTGGT
ACATGAATTGCTATCCGCTATAAATTTTAAAATATTTAATATAAACAAAAAGTCGAAAAAGAATTCCAAA
TCAATCGAACAACATCCCGTCGTTCATCATGCAGCATCCGCGGGAAGAGAATTCAATCGTCGTTGAGCAA
TTCCCGGGGATCCGAATAAAGGGTCAAGACAATTCTGCAGATATCCAGCACAGTGGCGGCCGCTCGAGTC
TAGAGGGCCCGCGGTTCGAAGGTAAGCCTATCCCTAACCCTCTCCTCGGTCTCGATTCTACGCGTACCGG
TCATCATCACCATCACCATTGAGTTTAAACCCGCTGATCAGCCTCGACTGTGCCTTCTAGTTGCCAGCCA
TCTGTTGTTTGCCCCTCCCCCGTGCCTTCCTTGACCCTGGAAGGTGCCACTCCCACTGTCCTTTCCTAAT
AAAATGAGGAAATTGCATCGCATTGTCTGAGTAGGTGTCATTCTATTCTGGGGGGTGGGGTGGGGCAGGA
CAGCAAGGGGGAGGATTGGGAAGACAATAGCAGGCATGCTGGGGATGCGGTGGGCTCTATGGCTTCTGAG
GCGGAAAGAACCAGCTGGGGCTCTAGGGGGTATCCCC
[39 nt withheld, positions 738-776]
GTGG
[47 nt withheld, positions 781-827]
